>Addgene plasmid #66215 | ADRA1D-Tango | depositor partial sequence | sequence record 113043 | empty Tango
GACGGATCGGGAGATCTCCCGATCCCCTATGGTGCACTCTCAGTACAATCTGCTCTGATGCCGCATAGTT
AAGCCAGTATCTGCTCCCTGCTTGTGTGTTGGAGGTCGCTGAGTAGTGCGCGAGCAAAATTTAAGCTACA
ACAAGGCAAGGCTTGACCGACAATTGCATGAAGAATCTGCTTAGGGTTAGGCGTTTTGCGCTGCTTCGCG
ATGTACGGGCCAGATATACGCGTTGACATTGATTATTGACTAGTTATTAATAGTAATCAATTACGGGGTC
ATTAGTTCATAGCCCATATATGGAGTTCCGCGTTACATAACTTACGGTAAATGGCCCGCCTGGCTGACCG
CCCAACGACCCCCGCCCATTGACGTCAATAATGACGTATGTTCCCATAGTAACGCCAATAGGGACTTTCC
ATTGACGTCAATGGGTGGAGTATTTACGGTAAACTGCCCACTTGGCAGTACATCAAGTGTATCATATGCC
AAGTACGCCCCCTATTGACGTCAATGACGGTAAATGGCCCGCCTGGCATTATGCCCAGTACATGACCTTA
TGGGACTTTCCTACTTGGCAGTACATCTACGTATTAGTCATCGCTATTACCATGGTGATGCGGTTTTGGC
AGTACATCAATGGGCGTGGATAGCGGTTTGACTCACGGGGATTTCCAAGTCTCCACCCCATTGACGTCAA
TGGGAGTTTGTTTTGGCACCAAAATCAACGGGACTTTCCAAAATGTCGTAACAACTCCGCCCCATTGACG
CAAATGGGCGGTAGGCGTGTACGGTGGGAGGTCTATATAAGCAGAGCTCTCTGGCTAACTAGAGAACCCA
CTGCTTACTGGCTTATCGAAATTAATACGACTCACTATAGGGAGACCCAAGCTGGCTAGCGTTTAAACTT
AAGCTTGGTACCGAGCTCGGATCCACTAGTCCAGTGTGGTGGAATTCTGCAGATATCCAGCACAGTGGCG
GCCGCGCCACCATGAAGACGATCATCGCCCTGAGCTACATCTTCTGCCTGGTATTCGCCGACTACAAGGA
CGATGATGACGCCAGCATCGATACCGGTGGACGCACCCCACCCAGCCTGGGTCCCCAAGATGAGTCCTGC
ACCACCGCCAGCTCCTCCCTGGCCAAGGACACTTCATCGACCGGTGAGAACCTGTACTTCCAGCTAAGAT
TAGATAAAAGTAAAGTGATTAACAGCGCATTAGAGCTGCTTAATGAGGTCGGAATCGAAGGTTTAACAAC
CCGTAAACTCGCCCAGAAGCTAGGTGTAGAGCAGCCTACATTGTATTGGCATGTAAAAAATAAGCGGGCT
TTGCTCGACGCCTTAGCCATTGAGATGTTAGATAGGCACCATACTCACTTTTGCCCTTTAGAAGGGGAAA
GCTGGCAAGATTTTTTACGTAATAACGCTAAAAGTTTTAGATGTGCTTTACTAAGTCATCGCGATGGAGC
AAAAGTACATTTAGGTACACGGCCTACAGAAAAACAGTATGAAACTCTCGAAAATCAATTAGCCTTTTTA
TGCCAACAAGGTTTTTCACTAGAGAATGCATTATATGCACTCAGCGCTGTGGGGCATTTTACTTTAGGTT
GCGTATTGGAAGATCAAGAGCATCAAGTCGCTAAAGAAGAAAGGGAAACACCTACTACTGATAGTATGCC
GCCATTATTACGACAAGCTATCGAATTATTTGATCACCAAGGTGCAGAGCCAGCCTTCTTATTCGGCCTT
GAATTGATCATATGCGGATTAGAAAAACAACTTAAATGTGAAAGTGGGTCCGCGTACAGCCGCGCGCGTA
CGAAAAACAATTACGGGTCTACCATCGAGGGCCTGCTCGATCTCCCGGACGACGACGCCCCCGAAGAGGC
GGGGCTGGCGGCTCCGCGCCTGTCCTTTCTCCCCGCGGGACACACGCGCAGACTGTCGACGGCCCCCCCG
ACCGATGTCAGCCTGGGGGACGAGCTCCACTTAGACGGCGAGGACGTGGCGATGGCGCATGCCGACGCGC
TAGACGATTTCGATCTGGACATGTTGGGGGACGGGGATTCCCCGGGTCCGGGATTTACCCCCCACGACTC
CGCCCCCTACGGCGCTCTGGATATGGCCGACTTCGAGTTTGAGCAGATGTTTACCGATGCCCTTGGAATT
GACGAGTACGGTGGGTAGCTCGAGTCTAGAGGGCCCGTTTAAACCCGCTGATCAGCCTCGACTGTGCCTT
CTAGTTGCCAGCCATCTGTTGTTTGCCCCTCCCCCGTGCCTTCCTTGACCCTGGAAGGTGCCACTCCCAC
TGTCCTTTCCTAATAAAATGAGGAAATTGCATCGCATTGTCTGAGTAGGTGTCATTCTATTCTGGGGGGT
GGGGTGGGGCAGGACAGCAAGGGGGAGGATTGGGAAGACAATAGCAGGCATGCTGGGGATGCGGTGGGCT
CTATGGCTTCTGAGGCGGAAAGAACCAGCTGGGGCTCTAGGGGGTATCCCC
[124 nt withheld, positions 2502-2625]
C
[91 nt withheld, positions 2627-2717]
A
[49 nt withheld, positions 2719-2767]
CCTTTGACGTTGGAGTCCACGTTCTTT
[37 nt withheld, positions 2795-2831]
ACCCTATCTCGGTCTATTCTTTTGATTTATAAGGGATTTTGCCGATTTCGGCCTATTGGTTAAAAAATGA
GCTGATTTAACAAAAATTTAACGCGAATTAATTCTGTGGAATGTGTGTCAGTTAGGGTGTGGAAAGTCCC
CAGGCTCCCCAGCAGGCAGAAGTATGCAAAGCATGCATCTCAATTAGTCAGCAACCAGGTGTGGAAAGTC
CCCAGGCTCCCCAGCAGGCAGAAGTATGCAAAGCATGCATCTCAATTAGTCAGCAACCATAGTCCCGCCC
CTAACTCCGCCCATCCCGCCCCTAACTCCGCCCAGTTCCGCCCATTCTCCGCCCCATGGCTGACTAATTT
TTTTTATTTATGCAGAGGCCGAGGCCGCCTCTGCCTCTGAGCTATTCCAGAAGTAGTGAGGAGGCTTTTT
TGGAGGCCTAGGCTTTTGCAAAAAGCTCCCGGGAGCTTGTATATCCATTTTCGGATCTGATCAAGAGACA
GGATGAGGATCGTTTCGCATGATTGAACAAGATGGATTGCACGCAGGTTCTCCGGCCGCTTGGGTGGAGA
GGCTATTCGGCTATGACTGGGCACAACAGACAATCGGCTGCTCTGATGCCGCCGTGTTCCGGCTGTCAGC
GCAGGGGCGCCCGGTTCTTTTTGTCAAGACCGACCTGTCCGGTGCCCTGAATGAACTGCAGGACGAGGCA
GCGCGGCTATCGTGGCTGGCCACGACGGGCGTTCCTTGCGCAGCTGTGCTCGACGTTGTCACTGAAGCGG
GAAGGGACTGGCTGCTATTGGGCGAAGTGCCGGGGCAGGATCTCCTGTCATCTCACCTTGCTCCTGCCGA
GAAAGTATCCATCATGGCTGATGCAATGCGGCGGCTGCATACGCTTGATCCGGCTACCTGCCCATTCGAC
CACCAAGCGAAACATCGCATCGAGCGAGCACGTACTCGGATGGAAGCCGGTCTTGTCGATCAGGATGATC
TGGACGAAGAGCATCAGGGGCTCGCGCCAGCCGAACTGTTCGCCAGGCTCAAGGCGCGCATGCCCGACGG
CGAGGATCTCGTCGTGACCCATGGCGATGCCTGCTTGCCGAATATCATGGTGGAAAATGGCCGCTTTTCT
GGATTCATCGACTGTGGCCGGCTGGGTGTGGCGGACCGCTATCAGGACATAGCGTTGGCTACCCGTGATA
TTGCTGAAGAGCTTGGCGGCGAATGGGCTGACCGCTTCCTCGTGCTTTACGGTATCGCCGCTCCCGATTC
GCAGCGCATCGCCTTCTATCGCCTTCTTGACGAGTTCTTCTGAGCGGGACTCTGGGGTTCGAAATGACCG
ACCAAGCGACGCCCAACCTGCCATCACGAGATTTCGATTCCACCGCCGCCTTCTATGAAAGGTTGGGCTT
CGGAATCGTTTTCCGGGACGCCGGCTGGATGATCCTCCAGCGCGGGGATCTCATGCTGGAGTTCTTCGCC
CACCCCAACTTGTTTATTGCAGCTTATAATGGTTACAAATAAAGCAATAGCATCACAAATTTCACAAATA
AAGCATTTTTTTCACTGCATTCTAGTTGTGGTTTGTCCAAACTCATCAATGTATCTTATCATGTCTGTAT
ACCGTCGACCTCTAGCTAGAGCTTGGCGTAATCATGGTCATAGCTGTTTCCTGTGTGAAATTGTTATCCG
CTCACAATTCCACACAACATACGAGCCGGAAGCATAAAGTGTAAAGCCTGGGGTGCCTAATGAGTGAGCT
AACTCACATTAATTGCGTTGCGCTCACTGCCCGCTTTCCAGTCGGGAAACCTGTCGTGCCAGCTGCATTA
ATGAATCGGCCAACGCGCGGGGAGAGGCGGTTTGCGTATTGGGCGCTCTTCCGCTTCCTCGCTCACTGAC
TCGCTGCGCTCGGTCGTTCGGCTGCGGCGAGCGGTATCAGCTCACTCAAAGGCGGTAATACGGTTATCCA
CAGAATCAGGGGATAACGCAGGAAAGAACATGTGAGCAAAAGGCCAGCAAAAGGCCAGGAACCGTAAAAA
GGCCGCGTTGCTGGCGTTTTTCCATAGGCTCCGCCCCCCTGACGAGCATCACAAAAATCGACGCTCAAGT
CAGAGGTGGCGAAACCCGACAGGACTATAAAGATACCAGGCGTTTCCCCCTGGAAGCTCCCTCGTGCGCT
CTCCTGTTCCGACCCTGCCGCTTACCGGATACCTGTCCGCCTTTCTCCCTTCGGGAAGCGTGGCGCTTTC
TCATAGCTCACGCTGTAGGTATCTCAGTTCGGTGTAGGTCGTTCGCTCCAAGCTGGGCTGTGTGCACGAA
CCCCCCGTTCAGCCCGACCGCTGCGCCTTATCCGGTAACTATCGTCTTGAGTCCAACCCGGTAAGACACG
ACTTATCGCCACTGGCAGCAGCCACTGGTAACAGGATTAGCAGAGCGAGGTATGTAGGCGGTGCTACAGA
GTTCTTGAAGTGGTGGCCTAACTACGGCTACACTAGAAGAACAGTATTTGGTATCTGCGCTCTGCTGAAG
CCAGTTACCTTCGGAAAAAGAGTTGGTAGCTCTTGATCCGGCAAACAAACCACCGCTGGTAGCGGTTTTT
TTGTTTGCAAGCAGCAGATTACGCGCAGAAAAAAAGGATCTCAAGAAGATCCTTTGATCTTTTCTACGGG
GTCTGACGCTCAGTGGAACGAAAACTCACGTTAAGGGATTTTGGTCATGAGATTATCAAAAAGGATCTTC
ACCTAGATCCTTTTAAATTAAAAATGAAGTTTTAAATCAATCTAAAGTATATATGAGTAAACTTGGTCTG
ACAGTTACCAATGCTTAATCAGTGAGGCACCTATCTCAGCGATCTGTCTATTTCGTTCATCCATAGTTGC
CTGACTCCCCGTCGTGTAGATAACTACGATACGGGAGGGCTTACCATCTGGCCCCAGTGCTGCAATGATA
CCGCGAGACCCACGCTCACCGGCTCCAGATTTATCAGCAATAAACCAGCCAGCCGGAAGGGCCGAGCGCA
GAAGTGGTCCTGCAACTTTATCCGCCTCCATCCAGTCTATTAATTGTTGCCGGGAAGCTAGAGTAAGTAG
TTCGCCAGTTAATAGTTTGCGCAACGTTGTTGCCATTGCTACAGGCATCGTGGTGTCACGCTCGTCGTTT
GGTATGGCTTCATTCAGCTCCGGTTCCCAACGATCAAGGCGAGTTACATGATCCCCCATGTTGTGCAAAA
AAGCGGTTAGCTCCTTCGGTCCTCCGATCGTTGTCAGAAGTAAGTTGGCCGCAGTGTTATCACTCATGGT
TATGGCAGCACTGCATAATTCTCTTACTGTCATGCCATCCGTAAGATGCTTTTCTGTGACTGGTGAGTAC
TCAACCAAGTCATTCTGAGAATAGTGTATGCGGCGACCGAGTTGCTCTTGCCCGGCGTCAATACGGGATA
ATACCGCGCCACATAGCAGAACTTTAAAAGTGCTCATCATTGGAAAACGTTCTTCGGGGCGAAAACTCTC
AAGGATCTTACCGCTGTTGAGATCCAGTTCGATGTAACCCACTCGTGCACCCAACTGATCTTCAGCATCT
TTTACTTTCACCAGCGTTTCTGGGTGAGCAAAAACAGGAAGGCAAAATGCCGCAAAAAAGGGAATAAGGG
CGACACGGAAATGTTGAATACTCATACTCTTCCTTTTTCAATATTATTGAAGCATTTATCAGGGTTATTG
TCTCATGAGCGGATACATATTTGAATGTATTTAGAAAAATAAACAAATAGGGGTTCCGCGCACATTTCCC
CGAAAAGTGCCACCTGACGTC
