>Addgene plasmid #66215 | ADRA1D-Tango | depositor partial sequence | sequence record 113044 | ADRA1D
ATGACTTTTAGGGACTTGCTTAGCGTCTCCTTTGAGGGGCCCCGACCAGACAGCAGCGCCGGAGGAAGCA
GTGCTGGGGGGGGGGGTGGGTCCGCCGGAGGCGCTGCTCCCTCCGAGGGGCCGGCGGTGGGAGGTGTGCC
AGGGGGAGCCGGCGGCGGGGGTGGAGTCGTGGGCGCTGGCTCAGGAGAGGATAATAGGTCTTCCGCCGGG
GAACCAGGGAGCGCCGGGGCTGGGGGTGATGTGAACGGGACTGCCGCCGTAGGCGGTCTGGTTGTGAGTG
CACAGGGTGTAGGGGTGGGCGTATTTCTCGCAGCATTCATCCTGATGGCTGTTGCCGGCAACCTGCTGGT
TATCTTGAGTGTGGCTTGCAATCGGCACCTTCAGACTGTGACAAACTACTTCATCGTGAACCTGGCCGTC
GCCGATCTTCTCCTGTCAGCCACCGTGCTGCCCTTTTCTGCCACCATGGAGGTACTTGGCTTCTGGGCTT
TCGGTCGAGCCTTTTGCGATGTATGGGCCGCCGTGGATGTCCTGTGTTGTACTGCAAGCATTCTGAGTTT
GTGTACTATTTCCGTCGACCGCTATGTGGGCGTGAGACACTCTCTCAAGTATCCTGCAATTATGACCGAA
CGAAAAGCGGCAGCCATCCTGGCTCTGCTGTGGGTTGTGGCCCTCGTGGTGTCCGTCGGGCCGCTGCTGG
GATGGAAAGAGCCAGTTCCACCAGACGAGCGCTTCTGTGGCATCACCGAGGAAGCCGGCTACGCTGTGTT
CTCTTCCGTGTGTAGCTTTTACCTTCCTATGGCCGTGATCGTGGTGATGTACTGTAGGGTTTACGTGGTT
GCAAGGTCAACGACCCGCTCACTTGAGGCCGGCGTGAAACGGGAGCGCGGAAAAGCCAGTGAAGTTGTCC
TCCGCATTCACTGTCGAGGGGCCGCCACCGGCGCTGATGGGGCTCATGGCATGCGCTCCGCCAAGGGGCA
CACGTTCCGCTCATCCCTGTCCGTACGGTTGTTGAAGTTCTCTAGGGAAAAGAAAGCCGCGAAGACCCTT
GCTATAGTCGTTGGCGTCTTCGTGCTGTGTTGGTTTCCTTTTTTTTTTGTCCTGCCCCTCGGATCCCTGT
TTCCGCAGCTGAAGCCCAGCGAAGGTGTATTCAAAGTCATCTTTTGGCTGGGGTATTTTAACAGTTGTGT
TAACCCTTTGATCTATCCTTGTTCAAGCCGGGAGTTTAAGCGAGCATTCCTTAGACTCCTTCGGTGTCAG
TGCAGGAGGAGAAGGAGGCGCCGGCCCCTTTGGAGAGTTTATGGGCACCATTGGCGCGCCAGCACCTCTG
GGCTCCGGCAAGACTGTGCCCCCTCTTCTGGCGATGCACCACCTGGAGCTCCTCTTGCCCTGACCGCATT
GCCCGACCCAGACCCCGAGCCGCCCGGGACCCCAGAGATGCAAGCTCCAGTCGCTTCACGGAGAAAACCT
CCCTCTGCCTTCAGAGAATGGCGGCTTCTTGGACCTTTTCGGCGCCCAACCACCCAACTGCGCGCGAAAG
TGAGCTCTCTGAGCCATAAGATAAGGGCCGGTGGGGCGCAGAGAGCAGAGGCCGCCTGTGCACAGCGGTC
AGAGGTGGAGGCCGTGAGTTTGGGCGTGCCCCACGAGGTCGCCGAAGGCGCTACATGCCAGGCTTATGAA
CTGGCTGACTATAGCAACCTGCGCGAAACCGATATC
