>Addgene plasmid #66215 | ADRA1D-Tango | addgene partial sequence | sequence record 117633 | CMV-F 5'-CGCAAATGGGCGGTAGGCGTG-3'
TCTCTGGCTAACTAGAGAACCCACTGCTTACTGGCTTATCGAAATTAATACGACTCACTATAGGGAGACC
CAAGCTGGCTAGCGTTTAAACTTAAGCTTGGTACCGAGCTCGGATCCACTAGTCCAGTGTGGTGGAATTC
TGCAGATATCCAGCACAGTGGCGGCCGCGCCACCATGAAGACGATCATCGCCCTGAGCTACATCTTCTGC
CTGGTATTCGCCGACTACAAGGACGATGATGACGCCAGCATCGATATGACTTTTAGGGACTTGCTTAGCG
TCTCCTTTGAGGGGCCCCGACCAGACAGCAGCGCCGGAGGAAGCAGTGCTGGGGGGGGGGGTGGGTCCGC
CGGAGGCGCTGCTCCCTCCGAGGGGCCGGCGGTGGGAGGTGTGCCAGGGGGAGCCGGCGGCGGGGGTGGA
GTCGTGGGCGCTGGCTCAGGAGAGGATAATAGGTCTTCCGCCGGGGAACCAGGGAGCGCCGGGGCTGGGG
GTGATGTGAACGGGACTGCCGCCGTAGGCGGTCTGGTTGTGAGTGCACAGGGTGTAGGGGTGGGCGTATT
TCTCGCAGCATTCATCCTGATGGCTGTTGCCGGCAACCTGCTGGTTATCTTGAGTGTGGCTTGCAATCGG
CACCTTCAGACTGTGACAAACTACTTCATCGTGAACCTGGCCGTCGCCGATCTTCTCCTGTCAGCCACCG
TGCTGCCCTTTTCTGCCACCATGGAGGTACTTGGCTTCTGGGCTTTCGGTCGAGCCTTTTGCGATGTATG
GGCCGCCGTGGATGTCCTGTGTTGTACTGCAAGCATTCTGAGTTTGTGTACTATTTCCGTCGACCGCTAT
GTGGGCGTGAGACACTCTCTCAAGTATCCTGCAATTATGACCGAACGAAAAGCGGCAGCCATCCTGGCTC
TGCTGT
