>Addgene plasmid #66215 | ADRA1D-Tango | addgene partial sequence | sequence record 118066 | Tet-R 5'-GGCGAGTTTACGGGTTGTTA-3'
CTCTAATGCGCTGTTAATCACTTTACTTTTATCTAATCTTAGCTGGAAGTACAGGTTCTCACCGGTCGAT
GAAGTGTCCTTGGCCAGGGAGGAGCTGGCGGTGGTGCAGGACTCATCTTGGGGACCCAGGCTGGGTGGGG
TGCGTCCACCGGTATCGATGATATCGGTTTCGCGCAGGTTGCTATAGTCAGCCAGTTCATAAGCCTGGCA
TGTAGCGCCTTCGGCGACCTCGTGGGGCACGCCCAAACTCACGGCCTCCACCTCTGACCGCTGTGCACAG
GCGGCCTCTGCTCTCTGCGCCCCACCGGCCCTTATCTTATGGCTCAGAGAGCTCACTTTCGCGCGCAGTT
GGGTGGTTGGGCGCCGAAAAGGTCCAAGAAGCCGCCATTCTCTGAAGGCAGAGGGAGGTTTTCTCCGTGA
AGCGACTGGAGCTTGCATCTCTGGGGTCCCGGGCGGCTCGGGGTCTGGGTCGGGCAATGCGGTCAGGGCA
AGAGGAGCTCCAGGTGGTGCATCGCCAGAAGAGGGGGCACAGTCTTGCCGGAGCCCAGAGGTGCTGGCGC
GCCAATGGTGCCCATAAACTCTCCAAAGGGGCCGGCGCCTCCTTCTCCTCCTGCACTGACACCGAAGGAG
TCTAAGGAATGCTCGCTTAAACTCCCGGCTTGAACAAGGATAGATCAAAGGGTTAACACAACTGTTAAAA
TACCCCAGCCAAAAGATGACTTTGAATACACCTTCGCTGGGCTTCAGCTGCGGAAACAGGGATCCGAGGG
GCAGGACAAAAAAAAAAGGAAACCAACACAGCACGAAGACGCCAACGACTATAGCAAGGGTCTTCGCGGC
TTTCTTTTCCCTAGAGAACTTCAACAACCGTACGGACAGGGATGAGCGGAACGTGTGCCCCTTGGCGGAG
CGCATGCCATGA
