[The description below was written by a language model from this plasmid's Addgene catalogue record.]
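Description:
ADRA1D-Tango is a mammalian expression plasmid from the PRESTO-Tango collection, built on an "empty Tango" backbone that was itself derived from pcDNA3.1(+). It is maintained in E. coli as a high-copy plasmid under ampicillin selection, and it carries a neomycin resistance marker that allows G418 selection of transfected mammalian cells. The insert is the human ADRA1D gene, encoding the alpha-1D adrenergic receptor, a G protein-coupled receptor. It was cloned by restriction digestion at a NotI site on the 5′ side, and it is expressed from the CMV promoter with an N-terminal FLAG tag supplied by the backbone, which is useful for detecting the receptor.

The depositor's comments indicate that a tTA (tetracycline transactivator) sequence lies downstream of the receptor, consistent with the Tango assay principle stated in the record: transcriptional output following arrestin translocation. In this type of design, agonist activation of the receptor recruits arrestin, which leads to release of the tethered transactivator and expression of a reporter gene in the host cell line. The catalogue fields do not itemise the linker, the protease cleavage site or any other elements between receptor and tTA, and no feature table is provided. The 3′ cloning site is nominally XhoI, but the depositor notes that most vectors in the series carry an XbaI site downstream of tTA instead, so which site is present should be confirmed by sequencing. The plasmid is intended for parallel, G protein-independent screening of ligands across the human GPCRome, and it was generated under a programme focused on understudied druggable proteins.
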