Addgene plasmid #66215: ADRA1D-Tango
Purpose: Expression of G protein-coupled receptors for PRESTO-Tango: parallel receptorome expression and screening via transcriptional output, with transcriptional activation following arrestin translocation
Depositing lab: Bryan Roth. Depositing organization: University of North Carolina at Chapel Hill. Publication: PRESTO-Tango as an open-source resource for interrogation of the druggable human GPCRome. Kroeze WK, Sassano MF, Huang XP, Lansu K, McCorvy JD, Giguere PM, Sciaky N, Roth BL. Nat Struct Mol Biol. 2015 May;22(5):362-9. doi: 10.1038/nsmb.3014. Epub 2015 Apr 20. PubMed 25895059.
Backbone
  Vector backbone: empty Tango
  Backbone size w/o insert (bp): 6632
  Vector type: Mammalian Expression
  Selectable markers: Neomycin (select with G418)
Growth in bacteria
  Bacterial resistance: Ampicillin, 100 μg/mL
  Growth temperature: 37°C
  Growth strain: DH5alpha
  Copy number: High Copy
Gene/Insert
  Gene/Insert name: ADRA1D
  Species: H. sapiens (human)
  Insert size (bp): 1716
  Entrez Gene: ADRA1D (a.k.a. ADRA1, ADRA1A, ADRA1R, ALPHA1, DAR, dJ779E11.2)
  Promoter: CMV
  Tag / fusion protein: FLAG (N terminal on backbone)
  Cloning method: Restriction Enzyme; 5′ cloning site NotI (not destroyed); 3′ cloning site XhoI (unknown if destroyed)
  Sequencing primers: 5′ CMV-F; 3′ Tet-R
Terms and licenses: Academic/Nonprofit Terms; Industry Terms: Not Available to Industry
Depositor comments: Please note: Most of the PRESTO-Tango vectors do not contain the XhoI cut site downstream of the tTA sequence and instead carry an XbaI site. If you need to perform an XhoI digest we recommend sequencing with a forward primer at the C-terminus of tTA to determine which of the two sites is present. Suggested primer: 5-gagctccacttagacggcgagg-3. Original backbone was pcDNA3.1(+). These plasmids were generated as part of the Illuminating the Druggable Genome (IDG) program sponsored by the NIH Common Fund. The goal of this program is to identify, gather, and distribute information and resources for proteins that currently are not well-studied yet belong to commonly drug-targeted protein families: protein kinases, non-olfactory G-protein coupled receptors (GPCRs), and ion channels. The IDG program is designed to develop fundamental research tools for understudied proteins, elucidate their function, and disseminate the IDG-related resources and data to the greater scientific community.
How to cite: ADRA1D-Tango was a gift from Bryan Roth (Addgene plasmid # 66215 ; http://n2t.net/addgene:66215 ; RRID:Addgene_66215)
